Addgene plasmid #85966: EZ-Tet-pLKO-Puro
Purpose: (Empty Backbone) Tet/Dox inducible shRNA lentivirus with puromycin selection
Depositing lab: Cindy Miranti. Depositing organization: University of Arizona. Publication: A streamlined method for the design and cloning of shRNAs into an optimized Dox-inducible lentiviral vector. Frank SB, Schulz VV, Miranti CK. BMC Biotechnol. 2017 Feb 28;17(1):24. doi: 10.1186/s12896-017-0341-x. PubMed 28245848.
Backbone
  Vector backbone: Tet-pLKO-Puro
  Backbone manufacturer: Dmitri Wiederschain
  Backbone size (bp): 10633
  Modifications to backbone: Shrunk stuffer and changed 5' cloning site from AgeI to NheI.
  Vector type: Lentiviral, RNAi
  Promoter: H1 / TetO
  Selectable markers: Puromycin
Growth in bacteria
  Bacterial resistance: Ampicillin, 100 μg/mL
  Growth temperature: 37°C
  Growth strain: NEB Stable
  Copy number: Low Copy
Gene/Insert
  Sequencing primers: 5′ ATTAGTGAACGGATCTCGACGG; 3′ AACCCAGGGCTGCCTTGG
Terms and licenses: Academic/Nonprofit Terms; Industry Terms: Not Available to Industry
Depositor comments: Modified from Wiederschain et al., Addgene plasmid #21915
How to cite: EZ-Tet-pLKO-Puro was a gift from Cindy Miranti (Addgene plasmid # 85966 ; http://n2t.net/addgene:85966 ; RRID:Addgene_85966)
