[The description below was written by a language model from this plasmid's Addgene catalogue record and pLannotate feature annotations shown in this document.]
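Description:
EZ-Tet-pLKO-Puro is an empty lentiviral RNAi backbone for doxycycline-inducible shRNA expression, derived from the Tet-pLKO-Puro vector. According to the record, the stuffer in the shRNA cloning site was shortened and the 5' cloning site was changed from AgeI to NheI to simplify insertion of shRNA oligonucleotides. The sequenced record is 8,985 nt, shorter than the 10,633 bp listed for the parental backbone, which fits the reduced stuffer. In bacteria it is maintained through a ColE1/pUC-type origin and ampicillin resistance. The catalogue nonetheless lists it as low copy and names a recombination-deficient strain for growth, as is common for LTR-containing plasmids. An f1 origin, an SV40 origin and lac/T3/T7 remnants from the cloning backbone are also present.

The viral portion has a third-generation, self-inactivating layout. An RSV promoter drives a truncated 5' LTR, followed by the Ψ packaging signal with a gag fragment, the RRE, cPPT/CTS, and a ΔU3 3' LTR with an SV40 polyadenylation signal downstream. Between the LTRs are two units. The first is an H1 promoter variant carrying Tet operator sites (H1-2O2), which would transcribe the inserted shRNA. The second is a human PGK promoter with a β-globin intron driving TetR, linked by an EMCV IRES to puromycin N-acetyltransferase. Constitutively expressed TetR binds the operators and silences the H1 promoter, and tetracycline or doxycycline releases the repressor and permits shRNA transcription. Because repressor, selection marker and inducible cassette sit on one provirus, transduced cells can be puromycin-selected and used for regulated knockdown from a single vector. No shRNA is present in this backbone.
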