Features (pLannotate 1.2.2; 29 found; start..end, strand, type, name):
    312..412     +  CDS            Rev (fragment): human immunodeficiency virus 1 (HIV-1) Rev protein; rev; enhances nuclear export of unspliced and incompletely spliced viral mRNAs
    453..547     +  promoter       H1-2O2 promoter: doxycycline-inducible variant of the human H1 RNA promoter (Henriksen et al., 2007)
    817..934     +  misc_feature   cPPT/CTS: central polypurine tract and central termination sequence of HIV-1
    983..1493    +  promoter       hPGK promoter: human phosphoglycerate kinase 1 promoter
   1502..2074    +  intron         β-globin intron: intron from rabbit β-globin gene
   2129..2147    +  promoter       T7 promoter: promoter for bacteriophage T7 RNA polymerase
   2158..2778    +  CDS            tetR: TETR2_ECOLX - Experimental evidence at protein level: Swiss-Prot protein existence level 1. TetR is the repressor of the tetracycline resistance element; its N-terminal region forms a helix-turn-helix structure and binds DNA. Binding of tetracycline to TetR reduces the repressor affinity for the tetracycline resistance gene (tetA) promoter operator sites. From Escherichia coli.
   2924..3386    +  misc_feature   IRES: internal ribosome entry site (IRES) of the encephalomyocarditis virus (EMCV)
   3406..4005    +  CDS            PuroR: puromycin N-acetyltransferase; pac from Streptomyces alboniger; confers resistance to puromycin
   4048..4131    +  CDS            nef (fragment): NEF_HV1Z2 - Experimental evidence at protein level: Swiss-Prot protein existence level 1. Extracellular Nef protein targets CD4(+) T-lymphocytes for apoptosis by interacting with CXCR4 surface receptors. From Human immunodeficiency virus type 1 group M subtype D (isolate Z2/CDC-Z34) (HIV-1).
   4133..4366    +  LTR            3' LTR (ΔU3): self-inactivating 3' long terminal repeat (LTR) from HIV-1
   4438..4559    +  polyA_signal   SV40 poly(A) signal: SV40 polyadenylation signal
   4599..4734    +  rep_origin     SV40 ori: SV40 origin of replication
   4755..4773    -  promoter       T7 promoter: promoter for bacteriophage T7 RNA polymerase
   4781..4936    +  CDS            lacZα (fragment): LacZα fragment of β-galactosidase; lacZ fragment
   4941..5369    +  rep_origin     f1 ori (sequence partly withheld): f1 bacteriophage origin of replication; arrow indicates direction of (+) strand synthesis
   5422..5526    +  promoter       AmpR promoter: bla
   5527..6387    +  CDS            AmpR: β-lactamase; bla; confers resistance to ampicillin, carbenicillin, and related antibiotics
   6558..7146    +  rep_origin     ori: high-copy-number ColE1/pMB1/pBR322/pUC origin of replication
   7329..7421    +  CDS            lacI (fragment): lac repressor; lacI; The lac repressor binds to the lac operator to inhibit transcription in E. coli. This inhibition can be relieved by adding lactose or isopropyl-β-D-thiogalactopyranoside (IPTG).
   7434..7455    +  protein_bind   CAP binding site: CAP binding activates transcription in the presence of cAMP. E. coli catabolite activator protein
   7470..7500    +  promoter       lac promoter: promoter for the E. coli lac operon
   7508..7524    +  protein_bind   lac operator: The lac repressor binds to the lac operator to inhibit transcription in E. coli. This inhibition can be relieved by adding lactose or isopropyl-β-D-thiogalactopyranoside (IPTG). lac repressor encoded by lacI
   7569..7587    +  promoter       T3 promoter: promoter for bacteriophage T3 RNA polymerase
   7615..7841    +  promoter       RSV promoter: Rous sarcoma virus enhancer/promoter
   7842..8022    +  LTR            5' LTR (truncated): truncated 5' long terminal repeat (LTR) from HIV-1
   8069..8194    +  misc_feature   HIV-1 Ψ: packaging signal of human immunodeficiency virus type 1
   8178..8541    +  CDS            HIV-1 gag (fragment): gag protein from human immunodeficiency virus 1; gag
   8687..8920    +  misc_feature   RRE: The Rev response element (RRE) of HIV-1 allows for Rev-dependent mRNA export from the nucleus to the cytoplasm.
>Addgene plasmid #85966 | EZ-Tet-pLKO-Puro | addgene full sequence | sequence record 222961 | Addgene NGS Result
GTAATAAATCTCTGGAACAGATTTGGAATCACACGACCTGGATGGAGTGGGACAGAGAAATTAACAATTA
CACAAGCTTAATACACTCCTTAATTGAAGAATCGCAAAACCAGCAAGAAAAGAATGAACAAGAATTATTG
GAATTAGATAAATGGGCAAGTTTGTGGAATTGGTTTAACATAACAAATTGGCTGTGGTATATAAAATTAT
TCATAATGATAGTAGGAGGCTTGGTAGGTTTAAGAATAGTTTTTGCTGTACTTTCTATAGTGAATAGAGT
TAGGCAGGGATATTCACCATTATCGTTTCAGACCCACCTCCCAACCCCGAGGGGACCCGACAGGCCCGAA
GGAATAGAAGAAGAAGGTGGAGAGAGAGACAGAGACAGATCCATTCGATTAGTGAACGGATCTCGACGGT
ATCGATCACGAGACTAGCCTCGAGCGGCCGCAATATTTGCATGTCGCTATGTGTTCTGGGAAATCACCAT
AAACGTGAAATCCCTATCAGTGATAGAGACTTATAAGTTCCCTATCAGTGATAGAGACGCTAGCGTGTTG
TAAATGAGCACACAAAATACACATGCTAAAATATTATATTCTATGACCTTTATAAAATCAACCAAAATCT
TCTTTTTAATAACTTTAGTATCAATAATTAGAATTTTTATGTTCCTTTTTGCAAACTTTTAATAAAAATG
AGCAAAATAAAAAAACGCTAGTTTTAGTAACTCGCGTTGTTTTCTTCACCTTTAATAATAGCTACTCCAC
CACTTGAATTCTCGACCTCGAGACAAATGGCAGTATTCATCCACAATTTTAAAAGAAAAGGGGGGATTGG
GGGGTACAGTGCAGGGGAAAGAATAGTAGACATAATAGCAACAGACATACAAACTAAAGAATTACAAAAA
CAAATTACAAAAATTCAAAATTTTCGGGTTTATTACAGGGACAGCAGAGATCCACTTTGGCCGCGGCTCG
AGGGGGTTGGGGTTGCGCCTTTTCCAAGGCAGCCCTGGGTTTGCGCAGGGACGCGGCTGCTCTGGGCGTG
GTTCCGGGAAACGCAGCGGCGCCGACCCTGGGTCTCGCACATTCTTCACGTCCGTTCGCAGCGTCACCCG
GATCTTCGCCGCTACCCTTGTGGGCCCCCCGGCGACGCTTCCTGCTCCGCCCCTAAGTCGGGAAGGTTCC
TTGCGGTTCGCGGCGTGCCGGACGTGACAAACGGAAGCCGCACGTCTCACTAGTACCCTCGCAGACGGAC
AGCGCCAGGGAGCAATGGCAGCGCGCCGACCGCGATGGGCTGTGGCCAATAGCGGCTGCTCAGCAGGGCG
CGCCGAGAGCAGCGGCCGGGAAGGGGCGGTGCGGGAGGCGGGGTGTGGGGCGGTAGTGTGGGCCCTGTTC
CTGCCCGCGCGGTGTTCCGCATTCTGCAAGCCTCCGGAGCGCACGTCGGCAGTCGGCTCCCTCGTTGACC
GAATCACCGACCTCTCTCCCCAGGGGGATCTGTGAGTTTGGGGACCCTTGATTGTTCTTTCTTTTTCGCT
ATTGTAAAATTCATGTTATATGGAGGGGGCAAAGTTTTCAGGGTGTTGTTTAGAATGGGAAGATGTCCCT
TGTATCACCATGGACCCTCATGATAATTTTGTTTCTTTCACTTTCTACTCTGTTGACAACCATTGTCTCC
TCTTATTTTCTTTTCATTTTCTGTAACTTTTTCGTTAAACTTTAGCTTGCATTTGTAACGAATTTTTAAA
TTCACTTTTGTTTATTTGTCAGATTGTAAGTACTTTCTCTAATCACTTTTTTTTCAAGGCAATCAGGGTA
TATTATATTGTACTTCAGCACAGTTTTAGAGAACAATTGTTATAATTAAATGATAAGGTAGAATATTTCT
GCATATAAATTCTGGCTGGCGTGGAAATATTCTTATTGGTAGAAACAACTACATCCTGGTCATCATCCTG
CCTTTCTCTTTATGGTTACAATGATATACACTGTTTGAGATGAGGATAAAATACTCTGAGTCCAAACCGG
GCCCCTCTGCTAACCATGTTCATGCCTTCTTCTTTTTCCTACAGCTCCTGGGCAACGTGCTGGTTATTGT
GCTGTCTCATCATTTTGGCAAAGAATTGTAATACGACTCACTATAGGGCGAATTGATATGTCTAGATTAG
ATAAAAGTAAAGTGATTAACAGCGCATTAGAGCTGCTTAATGAGGTCGGAATCGAAGGTTTAACAACCCG
TAAACTCGCCCAGAAGCTAGGTGTAGAGCAGCCTACATTGTATTGGCATGTAAAAAATAAGCGGGCTTTG
CTCGACGCCTTAGCCATTGAGATGTTAGATAGGCACCATACTCACTTTTGCCCTTTAGAAGGGGAAAGCT
GGCAAGATTTTTTACGTAATAACGCTAAAAGTTTTAGATGTGCTTTACTAAGTCATCGCGATGGAGCAAA
AGTACATTTAGGTACACGGCCTACAGAAAAACAGTATGAAACTCTCGAAAATCAATTAGCCTTTTTATGC
CAACAAGGTTTTTCACTAGAGAATGCATTATATGCACTCAGCGCTGTGGGGCATTTTACTTTAGGTTGCG
TATTGGAAGATCAAGAGCATCAAGTCGCTAAAGAAGAAAGGGAAACACCTACTACTGATAGTATGCCGCC
ATTATTACGACAAGCTATCGAATTATTTGATCACCAAGGTGCAGAGCCAGCCTTCTTATTCGGCCTTGAA
TTGATCATATGCGGATTAGAAAAACAACTTAAATGTGAAAGTGGGTCCGCGTACAGCGGCTCCCGGGAGT
TCTAGGGATCTGCCCCTCTCCCTCCCCCCCCCCTAACGTTACTGGCCGAAGCCGCTTGGAATAAGGCCGG
TGTGCGTTTGTCTATATGTTATTTTCCACCATATTGCCGTCTTTTGGCAATGTGAGGGCCCGGAAACCTG
GCCCTGTCTTCTTGACGAGCATTCCTAGGGGTCTTTCCCCTCTCGCCAAAGGAATGCAAGGTCTGTTGAA
TGTCGTGAAGGAAGCAGTTCCTCTGGAAGCTTCTTGAAGACAAACAACGTCTGTAGCGACCCTTTGCAGG
CAGCGGAACCCCCCACCTGGCGACAGGTGCCTCTGCGGCCAAAAGCCACGTGTATAAGATACACCTGCAA
AGGCGGCACAACCCCAGTGCCACGTTGTGAGTTGGATAGTTGTGGAAAGAGTCAAATGGCTCTCCTCAAG
CGTATTCAACAAGGGGCTGAAGGATGCCCAGAAGGTACCCCATTGTATGGGATCTGATCTGGGGCCTCGG
TGCACATGCTTTACATGTGTTTAGTCGAGGTTAAAAAAACGTCTAGGCCCCCCGAACCACGGGGACGTGG
TTTTCCTTTGAAAAACACGATGATAAGGATCCACCGGAGCTTACCATGACCGAGTACAAGCCCACGGTGC
GCCTCGCCACCCGCGACGACGTCCCCAGGGCCGTACGCACCCTCGCCGCCGCGTTCGCCGACTACCCCGC
CACGCGCCACACCGTCGATCCGGACCGCCACATCGAGCGGGTCACCGAGCTGCAAGAACTCTTCCTCACG
CGCGTCGGGCTCGACATCGGCAAGGTGTGGGTCGCGGACGACGGCGCCGCGGTGGCGGTCTGGACCACGC
CGGAGAGCGTCGAAGCGGGGGCGGTGTTCGCCGAGATCGGCCCGCGCATGGCCGAGTTGAGCGGTTCCCG
GCTGGCCGCGCAGCAACAGATGGAAGGCCTCCTGGCGCCGCACCGGCCCAAGGAGCCCGCGTGGTTCCTG
GCCACCGTCGGCGTCTCGCCCGACCACCAGGGCAAGGGTCTGGGCAGCGCCGTCGTGCTCCCCGGAGTGG
AGGCGGCCGAGCGCGCCGGGGTGCCCGCCTTCCTGGAGACCTCCGCGCCCCGCAACCTCCCCTTCTACGA
GCGGCTCGGCTTCACCGTCACCGCCGACGTCGAGGTGCCCGAAGGACCGCGCACCTGGTGCATGACCCGC
AAGCCCGGTGCCTGACGCCCGCCCCACGACCCGCAGCGCCCGACCGAAAGGAGCGCACGACCCCATGCAT
CGGTACCTTTAAGACCAATGACTTACAAGGCAGCTGTAGATCTTAGCCACTTTTTAAAAGAAAAGGGGGG
ACTGGAAGGGCTAATTCACTCCCAACGAAGACAAGATCTGCTTTTTGCTTGTACTGGGTCTCTCTGGTTA
GACCAGATCTGAGCCTGGGAGCTCTCTGGCTAACTAGGGAACCCACTGCTTAAGCCTCAATAAAGCTTGC
CTTGAGTGCTTCAAGTAGTGTGTGCCCGTCTGTTGTGTGACTCTGGTAACTAGAGATCCCTCAGACCCTT
TTAGTCAGTGTGGAAAATCTCTAGCAGTAGTAGTTCATGTCATCTTATTATTCAGTATTTATAACTTGCA
AAGAAATGAATATCAGAGAGTGAGAGGAACTTGTTTATTGCAGCTTATAATGGTTACAAATAAAGCAATA
GCATCACAAATTTCACAAATAAAGCATTTTTTTCACTGCATTCTAGTTGTGGTTTGTCCAAACTCATCAA
TGTATCTTATCATGTCTGGCTCTAGCTATCCCGCCCCTAACTCCGCCCATCCCGCCCCTAACTCCGCCCA
GTTCCGCCCATTCTCCGCCCCATGGCTGACTAATTTTTTTTATTTATGCAGAGGCCGAGGCCGCCTCGGC
CTCTGAGCTATTCCAGAAGTAGTGAGGAGGCTTTTTTGGAGGCCTAGGGACGTACCCAATTCGCCCTATA
GTGAGTCGTATTACGCGCGCTCACTGGCCGTCGTTTTACAACGTCGTGACTGGGAAAACCCTGGCGTTAC
CCAACTTAATCGCCTTGCAGCACATCCCCCTTTCGCCAGCTGGCGTAATAGCGAAGAGGCCCGCACCGAT
CGCCCTTCCCAACAGTTGCGCAGCCTGAATGGCGAATGGG
[124 nt withheld, positions 4941-5064]
C
[91 nt withheld, positions 5066-5156]
A
[49 nt withheld, positions 5158-5206]
CCTTTGACGTTGGAGTCCACGTTCTTT
[37 nt withheld, positions 5234-5270]
ACCCTATCTCGGTCTATTCTTTTGATTTATAAGGGATTTTGCCGATTTCGGCCTATTGGTTAAAAAATGA
GCTGATTTAACAAAAATTTAACGCGAATTTTAACAAAATATTAACGCTTACAATTTAGGTGGCACTTTTC
GGGGAAATGTGCGCGGAACCCCTATTTGTTTATTTTTCTAAATACATTCAAATATGTATCCGCTCATGAG
ACAATAACCCTGATAAATGCTTCAATAATATTGAAAAAGGAAGAGTATGAGTATTCAACATTTCCGTGTC
GCCCTTATTCCCTTTTTTGCGGCATTTTGCCTTCCTGTTTTTGCTCACCCAGAAACGCTGGTGAAAGTAA
AAGATGCTGAAGATCAGTTGGGTGCACGAGTGGGTTACATCGAACTGGATCTCAACAGCGGTAAGATCCT
TGAGAGTTTTCGCCCCGAAGAACGTTTTCCAATGATGAGCACTTTTAAAGTTCTGCTATGTGGCGCGGTA
TTATCCCGTATTGACGCCGGGCAAGAGCAACTCGGTCGCCGCATACACTATTCTCAGAATGACTTGGTTG
AGTACTCACCAGTCACAGAAAAGCATCTTACGGATGGCATGACAGTAAGAGAATTATGCAGTGCTGCCAT
AACCATGAGTGATAACACTGCGGCCAACTTACTTCTGACAACGATCGGAGGACCGAAGGAGCTAACCGCT
TTTTTGCACAACATGGGGGATCATGTAACTCGCCTTGATCGTTGGGAACCGGAGCTGAATGAAGCCATAC
CAAACGACGAGCGTGACACCACGATGCCTGTAGCAATGGCAACAACGTTGCGCAAACTATTAACTGGCGA
ACTACTTACTCTAGCTTCCCGGCAACAATTAATAGACTGGATGGAGGCGGATAAAGTTGCAGGACCACTT
CTGCGCTCGGCCCTTCCGGCTGGCTGGTTTATTGCTGATAAATCTGGAGCCGGTGAGCGTGGGTCTCGCG
GTATCATTGCAGCACTGGGGCCAGATGGTAAGCCCTCCCGTATCGTAGTTATCTACACGACGGGGAGTCA
GGCAACTATGGATGAACGAAATAGACAGATCGCTGAGATAGGTGCCTCACTGATTAAGCATTGGTAACTG
TCAGACCAAGTTTACTCATATATACTTTAGATTGATTTAAAACTTCATTTTTAATTTAAAAGGATCTAGG
TGAAGATCCTTTTTGATAATCTCATGACCAAAATCCCTTAACGTGAGTTTTCGTTCCACTGAGCGTCAGA
CCCCGTAGAAAAGATCAAAGGATCTTCTTGAGATCCTTTTTTTCTGCGCGTAATCTGCTGCTTGCAAACA
AAAAAACCACCGCTACCAGCGGTGGTTTGTTTGCCGGATCAAGAGCTACCAACTCTTTTTCCGAAGGTAA
CTGGCTTCAGCAGAGCGCAGATACCAAATACTGTTCTTCTAGTGTAGCCGTAGTTAGGCCACCACTTCAA
GAACTCTGTAGCACCGCCTACATACCTCGCTCTGCTAATCCTGTTACCAGTGGCTGCTGCCAGTGGCGAT
AAGTCGTGTCTTACCGGGTTGGACTCAAGACGATAGTTACCGGATAAGGCGCAGCGGTCGGGCTGAACGG
GGGGTTCGTGCACACAGCCCAGCTTGGAGCGAACGACCTACACCGAACTGAGATACCTACAGCGTGAGCT
ATGAGAAAGCGCCACGCTTCCCGAAGGGAGAAAGGCGGACAGGTATCCGGTAAGCGGCAGGGTCGGAACA
GGAGAGCGCACGAGGGAGCTTCCAGGGGGAAACGCCTGGTATCTTTATAGTCCTGTCGGGTTTCGCCACC
TCTGACTTGAGCGTCGATTTTTGTGATGCTCGTCAGGGGGGCGGAGCCTATGGAAAAACGCCAGCAACGC
GGCCTTTTTACGGTTCCTGGCCTTTTGCTGGCCTTTTGCTCACATGTTCTTTCCTGCGTTATCCCCTGAT
TCTGTGGATAACCGTATTACCGCCTTTGAGTGAGCTGATACCGCTCGCCGCAGCCGAACGACCGAGCGCA
GCGAGTCAGTGAGCGAGGAAGCGGAAGAGCGCCCAATACGCAAACCGCCTCTCCCCGCGCGTTGGCCGAT
TCATTAATGCAGCTGGCACGACAGGTTTCCCGACTGGAAAGCGGGCAGTGAGCGCAACGCAATTAATGTG
AGTTAGCTCACTCATTAGGCACCCCAGGCTTTACACTTTATGCTTCCGGCTCGTATGTTGTGTGGAATTG
TGAGCGGATAACAATTTCACACAGGAAACAGCTATGACCATGATTACGCCAAGCGCGCAATTAACCCTCA
CTAAAGGGAACAAAAGCTGGAGCTGCAAGCTTAATGTAGTCTTATGCAATACTCTTGTAGTCTTGCAACA
TGGTAACGATGAGTTAGCAACATGCCTTACAAGGAGAGAAAAAGCACCGTGCATGCCGATTGGTGGAAGT
AAGGTGGTACGATCGTGCCTTATTAGGAAGGCAACAGACGGGTCTGACATGGATTGGACGAACCACTGAA
TTGCCGCATTGCAGAGATATTGTATTTAAGTGCCTAGCTCGATACATAAACGGGTCTCTCTGGTTAGACC
AGATCTGAGCCTGGGAGCTCTCTGGCTAACTAGGGAACCCACTGCTTAAGCCTCAATAAAGCTTGCCTTG
AGTGCTTCAAGTAGTGTGTGCCCGTCTGTTGTGTGACTCTGGTAACTAGAGATCCCTCAGACCCTTTTAG
TCAGTGTGGAAAATCTCTAGCAGTGGCGCCCGAACAGGGACTTGAAAGCGAAAGGGAAACCAGAGGAGCT
CTCTCGACGCAGGACTCGGCTTGCTGAAGCGCGCACGGCAAGAGGCGAGGGGCGGCGACTGGTGAGTACG
CCAAAAATTTTGACTAGCGGAGGCTAGAAGGAGAGAGATGGGTGCGAGAGCGTCAGTATTAAGCGGGGGA
GAATTAGATCGCGATGGGAAAAAATTCGGTTAAGGCCAGGGGGAAAGAAAAAATATAAATTAAAACATAT
AGTATGGGCAAGCAGGGAGCTAGAACGATTCGCAGTTAATCCTGGCCTGTTAGAAACATCAGAAGGCTGT
AGACAAATACTGGGACAGCTACAACCATCCCTTCAGACAGGATCAGAAGAACTTAGATCATTATATAATA
CAGTAGCAACCCTCTATTGTGTGCATCAAAGGATAGAGATAAAAGACACCAAGGAAGCTTTAGACAAGAT
AGAGGAAGAGCAAAACAAAAGTAAGACCACCGCACAGCAAGCGGCCGCTGATCTTCAGACCTGGAGGAGG
AGATATGAGGGACAATTGGAGAAGTGAATTATATAAATATAAAGTAGTAAAAATTGAACCATTAGGAGTA
GCACCCACCAAGGCAAAGAGAAGAGTGGTGCAGAGAGAAAAAAGAGCAGTGGGAATAGGAGCTTTGTTCC
TTGGGTTCTTGGGAGCAGCAGGAAGCACTATGGGCGCAGCGTCAATGACGCTGACGGTACAGGCCAGACA
ATTATTGTCTGGTATAGTGCAGCAGCAGAACAATTTGCTGAGGGCTATTGAGGCGCAACAGCATCTGTTG
CAACTCACAGTCTGGGGCATCAAGCAGCTCCAGGCAAGAATCCTGGCTGTGGAAAGATACCTAAAGGATC
AACAGCTCCTGGGGATTTGGGGTTGCTCTGGAAAACTCATTTGCACCACTGCTGTGCCTTGGAATGCTAG
TTGGA
